Addgene plasmid #138784: pPD252 ZF92i
Purpose: Constitutive expression of ZF92i under the CMV promoter.
Depositing lab: Joshua Leonard. Depositing organization: Northwestern University.
Backbone
  Vector backbone: pPD005 pcDNA Golden Gate
  Vector type: Mammalian Expression, Synthetic Biology
Growth in bacteria
  Bacterial resistance: Ampicillin, 100 μg/mL
  Growth temperature: 37°C
  Growth strain: DH5alpha
  Copy number: High Copy
Gene/Insert
  Gene/Insert name: ZF92i
  Species: Synthetic
  Promoter: CMV
  Tag / fusion protein: 3xFlag (N terminal on insert)
  Cloning method: Restriction Enzyme; 5′ cloning site NheI (not destroyed); 3′ cloning site NotI (not destroyed)
  Sequencing primers: 5′ CGCAAATGGGCGGTAGGCGTG; 3′ TAGAAGGCACAGTCGAGG
Terms and licenses: Academic/Nonprofit Terms; Industry Terms: Not Available to Industry
Depositor comments: Leonard Lab plasmid reference number: L1321
How to cite: pPD252 ZF92i was a gift from Joshua Leonard (Addgene plasmid # 138784 ; http://n2t.net/addgene:138784 ; RRID:Addgene_138784)
