[The description below was written by a language model from this plasmid's Addgene catalogue record and pLannotate feature annotations shown in this document.]
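Description:
pPD252 ZF92i is a mammalian expression plasmid built on pPD005, a pcDNA-derived backbone adapted for Golden Gate assembly, and is classed as a synthetic biology part. It is maintained in E. coli as a high-copy plasmid through a ColE1/pUC-type origin and selected with ampicillin via the β-lactamase gene and its native promoter. An f1 phage origin is also present. The sequenced record is about 4.7 kb.

The payload is ZF92i, a synthetic coding sequence carrying an N-terminal 3xFLAG epitope tag for detection or immunoprecipitation, cloned between retained NheI and NotI sites. Transcription is driven constitutively by the human cytomegalovirus immediate-early enhancer and promoter and terminated by the bovine growth hormone polyadenylation signal. A T7 promoter lies between the CMV promoter and the insert, as is usual in pcDNA vectors. The name suggests a zinc-finger-based protein, but the record does not describe its domain structure or function, and the automated annotation recognises only a fragment of the FLAG tag within the open reading frame, leaving the rest of the insert unannotated.

Downstream, an SV40 early promoter and SV40 polyadenylation signal flank only a short fragment annotated as a bleomycin-resistance gene, so the usual pcDNA mammalian selection cassette appears to be truncated, and no functional mammalian marker is evident. This fits use by transient transfection. Short hits to an HIV-1 LTR, lacI, the lac promoter/operator and the pBR322 bom region look like backbone remnants rather than functional elements. The stated purpose is simply constitutive expression of ZF92i in mammalian cells.
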