Features (pLannotate 1.2.2; 20 found; start..end, strand, type, name):
     28..80      -  misc_feature   bom (fragment): basis of mobility region from pBR322
    235..614     +  enhancer       CMV enhancer: human cytomegalovirus immediate early enhancer
    615..818     +  promoter       CMV promoter: human cytomegalovirus (CMV) immediate early promoter
    814..847     +  LTR            5' LTR (truncated) (fragment): truncated 5' long terminal repeat (LTR) from HIV-1
    863..881     +  promoter       T7 promoter: promoter for bacteriophage T7 RNA polymerase
    952..975     +  CDS            3xFLAG (fragment): three tandem FLAG® epitope tags
   1374..1485    +  polyA_signal   bGH poly(A) signal: bovine growth hormone polyadenylation signal
   1602..1623    +  promoter       SV40 promoter (fragment): SV40 enhancer and early promoter
   1644..2072    +  rep_origin     f1 ori (sequence partly withheld): f1 bacteriophage origin of replication; arrow indicates direction of (+) strand synthesis
   2077..2099    +  promoter       SV40 promoter (fragment): SV40 enhancer and early promoter
   2100..2291    +  promoter       SV40 promoter: SV40 early promoter
   2318..2416    +  CDS            ble (fragment): BLE_KLEPN - Experimental evidence at protein level: Swiss-Prot protein existence level 1. Binding protein with a strong affinity to the bleomycin family of antibiotics. Binds to CL990; an antimitotic-antibiotic compound. From Klebsiella pneumoniae.
   2411..2532    +  polyA_signal   SV40 poly(A) signal: SV40 polyadenylation signal
   2605..2621    -  protein_bind   lac operator: The lac repressor binds to the lac operator to inhibit transcription in E. coli. This inhibition can be relieved by adding lactose or isopropyl-β-D-thiogalactopyranoside (IPTG). lac repressor encoded by lacI
   2629..2659    -  promoter       lac promoter: promoter for the E. coli lac operon
   2674..2695    -  protein_bind   CAP binding site: CAP binding activates transcription in the presence of cAMP. E. coli catabolite activator protein
   2708..2800    -  CDS            lacI (fragment): lac repressor; lacI; The lac repressor binds to the lac operator to inhibit transcription in E. coli. This inhibition can be relieved by adding lactose or isopropyl-β-D-thiogalactopyranoside (IPTG).
   2983..3571    -  rep_origin     ori: high-copy-number ColE1/pMB1/pBR322/pUC origin of replication
   3742..4602    -  CDS            AmpR: β-lactamase; bla; confers resistance to ampicillin, carbenicillin, and related antibiotics
   4603..4707    -  promoter       AmpR promoter: bla
>Addgene plasmid #138784 | pPD252 ZF92i | addgene full sequence | sequence record 320274 | Addgene NGS Result
GACGGATCGGGAGATCTCCCGATCCCCTATGGTGCACTCTCAGTACAATCTGCTCTGATGCCGCATAGTT
AAGCCAGTATCTGCTCCCTGCTTGTGTGTTGGAGGTCGCTGAGTAGTGCGCGAGCAAAATTTAAGCTACA
ACAAGGCAAGGCTTGACCGACAATTGCATGAAGAATCTGCTTAGGGTTAGGCGTTTTGCGCTGCTTCGCG
ATGTACGGGCCAGATATACGCGTTGACATTGATTATTGACTAGTTATTAATAGTAATCAATTACGGGGTC
ATTAGTTCATAGCCCATATATGGAGTTCCGCGTTACATAACTTACGGTAAATGGCCCGCCTGGCTGACCG
CCCAACGACCCCCGCCCATTGACGTCAATAATGACGTATGTTCCCATAGTAACGCCAATAGGGACTTTCC
ATTGACGTCAATGGGTGGAGTATTTACGGTAAACTGCCCACTTGGCAGTACATCAAGTGTATCATATGCC
AAGTACGCCCCCTATTGACGTCAATGACGGTAAATGGCCCGCCTGGCATTATGCCCAGTACATGACCTTA
TGGGACTTTCCTACTTGGCAGTACATCTACGTATTAGTCATCGCTATTACCATGGTGATGCGGTTTTGGC
AGTACATCAATGGGCGTGGATAGCGGTTTGACTCACGGGGATTTCCAAGTCTCCACCCCATTGACGTCAA
TGGGAGTTTGTTTTGGCACCAAAATCAACGGGACTTTCCAAAATGTCGTAACAACTCCGCCCCATTGACG
CAAATGGGCGGTAGGCGTGTACGGTGGGAGGTCTATATAAGCAGAGCTCTCTGGCTAACTAGAGAACCCA
CTGCTTACTGGCTTATCGAAATTAATACGACTCACTATAGGGAGTCCCAAGCTGGCTAGCGCCACCATGG
ATTATAAGGATCACGATGGCGACTACAAGGACCACGATATTGACTACAAAGACGATGACGATAAAATGGC
TCCTAAGAAAAAGCGCAAAGTCGGTATCCATGGCGTTCCCGGATCCTCTGGCTCTTCAGGTACCGGTGGA
GCTAGACCCGGGGAGCGCCCCTTCCAGTGTCGCATTTGCATGCGGAACTTTTCGGATTCTCCAACTTTGA
GGAGGCATACCCGTACTCATACCGGTGAAAAACCGTTTCAGTGTCGGATCTGTATGCGAAATTTCTCCCA
AAGATCATCTTTGGTTAGACATCTACGTACGCACACCGGCGAGAAGCCATTCCAATGCCGAATATGCATG
CGCAACTTCAGTGAAAGAGGTAATTTGACTAGACACCTAAAAACCCACCTGAGAGGATCTTAAGCGGCCG
CTCGAGTCTAGAGGGCCCGTTTAAACCCGCTGATCAGCCTCGACTGTGCCTTCTAGTTGCCAGCCATCTG
TTGTTTGCCCCTCCCCCGTGCCTTCCTTGACCCTGGAAGGTGCCACTCCCACTGTCCTTTCCTAATAAAA
TGAGGAAATTGCATCGCATTGTCTGAGTAGGTGTCATTCTATTCTGGGGGGTGGGGTGGGGCAGGACAGC
AAGGGGGAGGATTGGGAAGTCAATAGCAGGCATGCTGGGGATGCGGTGGGCTCTATGGCTTCTGAGGCGG
AAAGAACCAGCTGGGGCTCTAGGGGGTATCCCC
[124 nt withheld, positions 1644-1767]
C
[91 nt withheld, positions 1769-1859]
A
[49 nt withheld, positions 1861-1909]
CCTTTGACGTTGGAGTCCACGTTCTTT
[37 nt withheld, positions 1937-1973]
ACCCTATCTCGGTCTATTCTTTTGATTTATAAGGGATTTTGCCGATTTCGGCCTATTGGTTAAAAAATGA
GCTGATTTAACAAAAATTTAACGCGAATTAATTCTGTGGAATGTGTGTCAGTTAGGCTCAATTAGTCAGC
AACCATAGTCCCGCCCCTAACTCCGCCCATCCCGCCCCTAACTCCGCCCAGTTCCGCCCATTCTCCGCCC
CATGGCTGACTAATTTTTTTTATTTATGCAGAGGCCGAGGCCGCCTCTGCCTCTGAGCTATTCCAGAAGT
AGTGAGGAGGCTTTTTTGGAGGCCTAGGCTTTTGCAAAAAGCTCCCGGGAGCTTGTATATCCATTTTCGG
AGGTTGGGCTTCGGAATCGTTTTCCGGGACGCCGGCTGGATGATCCTCCAGCGCGGGGATCTCATGCTGG
AGTTCTTCGCCCACCCCAACTTGTTTATTGCAGCTTATAATGGTTACAAATAAAGCAATAGCATCACAAA
TTTCACAAATAAAGCATTTTTTTCACTGCATTCTAGTTGTGGTTTGTCCAAACTCATCAATGTATCTTAT
CATGTCTGTATACCGTCGACCTCTAGCTAGAGCTTGGCGTAATCATGGTCATAGCTGTTTCCTGTGTGAA
ATTGTTATCCGCTCACAATTCCACACAACATACGAGCCGGAAGCATAAAGTGTAAAGCCTGGGGTGCCTA
ATGAGTGAGCTAACTCACATTAATTGCGTTGCGCTCACTGCCCGCTTTCCAGTCGGGAAACCTGTCGTGC
CAGCTGCATTAATGAATCGGCCAACGCGCGGGGAGAGGCGGTTTGCGTATTGGGCGCTCTTCCGCTTCCT
CGCTCACTGACTCGCTGCGCTCGGTCGTTCGGCTGCGGCGAGCGGTATCAGCTCACTCAAAGGCGGTAAT
ACGGTTATCCACAGAATCAGGGGATAACGCAGGAAAGAACATGTGAGCAAAAGGCCAGCAAAAGGCCAGG
AACCGTAAAAAGGCCGCGTTGCTGGCGTTTTTCCATAGGCTCCGCCCCCCTGACGAGCATCACAAAAATC
GACGCTCAAGTCAGAGGTGGCGAAACCCGACAGGACTATAAAGATACCAGGCGTTTCCCCCTGGAAGCTC
CCTCGTGCGCTCTCCTGTTCCGACCCTGCCGCTTACCGGATACCTGTCCGCCTTTCTCCCTTCGGGAAGC
GTGGCGCTTTCTCATAGCTCACGCTGTAGGTATCTCAGTTCGGTGTAGGTCGTTCGCTCCAAGCTGGGCT
GTGTGCACGAACCCCCCGTTCAGCCCGACCGCTGCGCCTTATCCGGTAACTATCGTCTTGAGTCCAACCC
GGTAAGACACGACTTATCGCCACTGGCAGCAGCCACTGGTAACAGGATTAGCAGAGCGAGGTATGTAGGC
GGTGCTACAGAGTTCTTGAAGTGGTGGCCTAACTACGGCTACACTAGAAGAACAGTATTTGGTATCTGCG
CTCTGCTGAAGCCAGTTACCTTCGGAAAAAGAGTTGGTAGCTCTTGATCCGGCAAACAAACCACCGCTGG
TAGCGGTGGTTTTTTTGTTTGCAAGCAGCAGATTACGCGCAGAAAAAAAGGATCTCAAGAAGATCCTTTG
ATCTTTTCTACGGGGTCTGACGCTCAGTGGAACGAAAACTCACGTTAAGGGATTTTGGTCATGAGATTAT
CAAAAAGGATCTTCACCTAGATCCTTTTAAATTAAAAATGAAGTTTTAAATCAATCTAAAGTATATATGA
GTAAACTTGGTCTGACAGTTACCAATGCTTAATCAGTGAGGCACCTATCTCAGCGATCTGTCTATTTCGT
TCATCCATAGTTGCCTGACTCCCCGTCGTGTAGATAACTACGATACGGGAGGGCTTACCATCTGGCCCCA
GTGCTGCAATGATACCGCGAGATCCACGCTCACCGGCTCCAGATTTATCAGCAATAAACCAGCCAGCCGG
AAGGGCCGAGCGCAGAAGTGGTCCTGCAACTTTATCCGCCTCCATCCAGTCTATTAATTGTTGCCGGGAA
GCTAGAGTAAGTAGTTCGCCAGTTAATAGTTTGCGCAACGTTGTTGCCATTGCTACAGGCATCGTGGTGT
CACGCTCGTCGTTTGGTATGGCTTCATTCAGCTCCGGTTCCCAACGATCAAGGCGAGTTACATGATCCCC
CATGTTGTGCAAAAAAGCGGTTAGCTCCTTCGGTCCTCCGATCGTTGTCAGAAGTAAGTTGGCCGCAGTG
TTATCACTCATGGTTATGGCAGCACTGCATAATTCTCTTACTGTCATGCCATCCGTAAGATGCTTTTCTG
TGACTGGTGAGTACTCAACCAAGTCATTCTGAGAATAGTGTATGCGGCGACCGAGTTGCTCTTGCCCGGC
GTCAATACGGGATAATACCGCGCCACATAGCAGAACTTTAAAAGTGCTCATCATTGGAAAACGTTCTTCG
GGGCGAAAACTCTCAAGGATCTTACCGCTGTTGAGATCCAGTTCGATGTAACCCACTCGTGCACCCAACT
GATCTTCAGCATCTTTTACTTTCACCAGCGTTTCTGGGTGAGCAAAAACAGGAAGGCAAAATGCCGCAAA
AAAGGGAATAAGGGCGACACGGAAATGTTGAATACTCATACTCTTCCTTTTTCAATATTATTGAAGCATT
TATCAGGGTTATTGTCTCATGAGCGGATACATATTTGAATGTATTTAGAAAAATAAACAAATAGGGGTTC
CGCGCACATTTCCCCGAAAAGTGCCACCTGACGTC
