>Addgene plasmid #138784 | pPD252 ZF92i | depositor partial sequence | sequence record 268235 | ZF92i gene
ATGGATTATAAGGATCACGATGGCGACTACAAGGACCACGATATTGACTACAAAGACGATGACGATAAAA
TGGCTCCTAAGAAAAAGCGCAAAGTCGGTATCCATGGCGTTCCCGGATCCTCTGGCTCTTCAGGTACCGG
TGGAGCTAGACCCGGGGAGCGCCCCTTCCAGTGTCGCATTTGCATGCGGAACTTTTCGGATTCTCCAACT
TTGAGGAGGCATACCCGTACTCATACCGGTGAAAAACCGTTTCAGTGTCGGATCTGTATGCGAAATTTCT
CCCAAAGATCATCTTTGGTTAGACATCTACGTACGCACACCGGCGAGAAGCCATTCCAATGCCGAATATG
CATGCGCAACTTCAGTGAAAGAGGTAATTTGACTAGACACCTAAAAACCCACCTGAGAGGATCTTAA
